Addgene plasmid #117722: pZac2.1-GfaABC1D-GAT3-HA-mCherry
Purpose: Expresses a GABA transporter GAT-3 (Slc6a11)
Depositing lab: Baljit Khakh. Depositing organization: University of California, Los Angeles (UCLA). Publication: Reducing Astrocyte Calcium Signaling In Vivo Alters Striatal Microcircuits and Causes Repetitive Behavior. Yu X, Taylor AMW, Nagai J, Golshani P, Evans CJ, Coppola G, Khakh BS. Neuron. 2018 Aug 27. pii: S0896-6273(18)30688-3. doi: 10.1016/j.neuron.2018.08.015. PubMed 30174118.
Backbone
  Vector backbone: pZac2.1
  Backbone size w/o insert (bp): 4454
  Total vector size (bp): 7153
  Vector type: Mammalian Expression, AAV
Growth in bacteria
  Bacterial resistance: Ampicillin, 100 μg/mL
  Growth temperature: 37°C
  Growth strain: NEB Stable
  Copy number: High Copy
Gene/Insert
  Gene/Insert name: Slc6a11 (alt name: GABA transporter 3)
  Species: M. musculus (mouse)
  Insert size (bp): 1878
  Entrez Gene: Slc6a11 (a.k.a. D930045G19Rik, E130202I16Rik, GAT4, Gabt4, Gat3)
  Tag / fusion protein: HA (C terminal on insert); mCherry (C terminal on backbone)
Terms and licenses: Academic/Nonprofit Terms; Industry Terms: Not Available to Industry
How to cite: pZac2.1-GfaABC1D-GAT3-HA-mCherry was a gift from Baljit Khakh (Addgene plasmid # 117722 ; http://n2t.net/addgene:117722 ; RRID:Addgene_117722)
