[The description below was written by a language model from this plasmid's Addgene catalogue record and pLannotate feature annotations shown in this document.]
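Description:
pZac2.1-GfaABC1D-GAT3-HA-mCherry is a 7.2 kb AAV transfer plasmid built on the pZac2.1 backbone for mammalian expression of the mouse GABA transporter GAT-3 (Slc6a11). It is maintained in E. coli through a high-copy ColE1/pUC origin with ampicillin selection (AmpR under its own bla promoter). The backbone also carries an f1 origin and leftover lac elements (lacZα and lacI fragments, lac promoter and operator, CAP site) that play no part in the payload. Two AAV2 inverted terminal repeats, annotated as fragments, flank the expression cassette and supply the cis signals needed to replicate and package the intervening DNA into recombinant AAV particles when rep, cap and helper functions are provided in trans.

Between the ITRs, the construct name indicates that expression is driven by GfaABC1D, a compact GFAP-derived promoter commonly used to direct expression to astrocytes. The automated feature table does not annotate this promoter, although an unannotated stretch lies between the upstream ITR and the chimeric β-globin/immunoglobulin intron, where it would be expected. The intron, which generally improves transcript processing and expression, is followed by a short T7 promoter and then the Slc6a11 coding sequence. This is joined at its C terminus to an HA epitope (annotated as a single-repeat-sized fragment of a 3xHA tag) and, after a short spacer, to mCherry, allowing detection by antibody or red fluorescence. An SV40 polyadenylation signal is annotated just beyond mCherry across the origin of the circular map, though on the opposite strand. The associated publication concerns astrocyte signalling in striatal microcircuits, consistent with use for AAV-mediated GAT-3 expression in astrocytes in vivo.
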