Features (pLannotate 1.2.2; 18 found; start..end, strand, type, name):
     40..161     -  polyA_signal   SV40 poly(A) signal: SV40 polyadenylation signal
    184..252     -  CDS            large T antigen (fragment): large T antigen from SV40 (simian virus 40)
    323..453     +  repeat_region  AAV2 ITR (fragment): inverted terminal repeat of adeno-associated virus serotype 2 inverted
    467..624     +  CDS            lacZα (fragment): LacZα fragment of β-galactosidase; lacZ fragment
    629..1057    +  rep_origin     f1 ori (sequence partly withheld): f1 bacteriophage origin of replication; arrow indicates direction of (+) strand synthesis
   1110..1214    +  promoter       AmpR promoter: bla
   1215..2075    +  CDS            AmpR: β-lactamase; bla; confers resistance to ampicillin, carbenicillin, and related antibiotics
   2246..2834    +  rep_origin     ori: high-copy-number ColE1/pMB1/pBR322/pUC origin of replication
   3017..3109    +  CDS            lacI (fragment): lac repressor; lacI; The lac repressor binds to the lac operator to inhibit transcription in E. coli. This inhibition can be relieved by adding lactose or isopropyl-β-D-thiogalactopyranoside (IPTG).
   3122..3143    +  protein_bind   CAP binding site: CAP binding activates transcription in the presence of cAMP. E. coli catabolite activator protein
   3158..3188    +  promoter       lac promoter: promoter for the E. coli lac operon
   3196..3212    +  protein_bind   lac operator: The lac repressor binds to the lac operator to inhibit transcription in E. coli. This inhibition can be relieved by adding lactose or isopropyl-β-D-thiogalactopyranoside (IPTG). lac repressor encoded by lacI
   3273..3403    -  repeat_region  AAV2 ITR (fragment): inverted terminal repeat of adeno-associated virus serotype 2 inverted
   4254..4386    +  intron         chimeric intron: chimera between introns from human β-globin and immunoglobulin heavy chain genes
   4431..4449    +  promoter       T7 promoter: promoter for bacteriophage T7 RNA polymerase
   4466..6346    +  CDS            Slc6a11: S6A11_MOUSE - Also known as Gabt3, Gabt4, Gat-4, Gat3, Gat4. Experimental evidence at protein level: Swiss-Prot protein existence level 1. Terminates the action of GABA by its high affinity sodium- dependent reuptake into presynaptic terminals. Can also transport beta- alanine and taurine. From Mus musculus (Mouse).
   6347..6373    +  CDS            3xHA (fragment): three tandem HA epitope tags
   6443..7150    +  CDS            mCherry: mCherry is a basic (constitutively fluorescent) red fluorescent protein published in 2004, derived from Discosoma sp.. It is reported to be a very rapidly-maturing monomer with low acid sensitivity.
>Addgene plasmid #117722 | pZac2.1-GfaABC1D-GAT3-HA-mCherry | addgene full sequence | sequence record 226454 | Addgene NGS Result
TCTAGAGTCGACCCGGGCGGCCGCTTCGAGCAGACATGATAAGATACATTGATGAGTTTGGACAAACCAC
AACTAGAATGCAGTGAAAAAAATGCTTTATTTGTGAAATTTGTGATGCTATTGCTTTATTTGTAACCATT
ATAAGCTGCAATAAACAAGTTAACAACAACAATTGCATTCATTTTATGTTTCAGGTTCAGGGGGAGATGT
GGGAGGTTTTTTAAAGCAAGTAAAACCTCTACAAATGTGGTAAAATCGATAAGGATCTTCCTAGAGCATG
GCTACGTAGATAAGTAGCATGGCGGGTTAATCATTAACTACAAGGAACCCCTAGTGATGGAGTTGGCCAC
TCCCTCTCTGCGCGCTCGCTCGCTCACTGAGGCCGGGCGACCAAAGGTCGCCCGACGCCCGGGCTTTGCC
CGGGCGGCCTCAGTGAGCGAGCGAGCGCGCAGCCTTAATTAACCTAATTCACTGGCCGTCGTTTTACAAC
GTCGTGACTGGGAAAACCCTGGCGTTACCCAACTTAATCGCCTTGCAGCACATCCCCCTTTCGCCAGCTG
GCGTAATAGCGAAGAGGCCCGCACCGATCGCCCTTCCCAACAGTTGCGCAGCCTGAATGGCGAATGGG
[124 nt withheld, positions 629-752]
C
[91 nt withheld, positions 754-844]
A
[49 nt withheld, positions 846-894]
CCTTTGACGTTGGAGTCCACGTTCTTT
[37 nt withheld, positions 922-958]
ACCCTATCTCGGTCTATTCTTTTGATTTATAAGGGATTTTGCCGATTTCGGCCTATTGGTTAAAAAATGA
GCTGATTTAACAAAAATTTAACGCGAATTTTAACAAAATATTAACGCTTACAATTTAGGTGGCACTTTTC
GGGGAAATGTGCGCGGAACCCCTATTTGTTTATTTTTCTAAATACATTCAAATATGTATCCGCTCATGAG
ACAATAACCCTGATAAATGCTTCAATAATATTGAAAAAGGAAGAGTATGAGTATTCAACATTTCCGTGTC
GCCCTTATTCCCTTTTTTGCGGCATTTTGCCTTCCTGTTTTTGCTCACCCAGAAACGCTGGTGAAAGTAA
AAGATGCTGAAGATCAGTTGGGTGCACGAGTGGGTTACATCGAACTGGATCTCAACAGCGGTAAGATCCT
TGAGAGTTTTCGCCCCGAAGAACGTTTTCCAATGATGAGCACTTTTAAAGTTCTGCTATGTGGCGCGGTA
TTATCCCGTATTGACGCCGGGCAAGAGCAACTCGGTCGCCGCATACACTATTCTCAGAATGACTTGGTTG
AGTACTCACCAGTCACAGAAAAGCATCTTACGGATGGCATGACAGTAAGAGAATTATGCAGTGCTGCCAT
AACCATGAGTGATAACACTGCGGCCAACTTACTTCTGACAACGATCGGAGGACCGAAGGAGCTAACCGCT
TTTTTGCACAACATGGGGGATCATGTAACTCGCCTTGATCGTTGGGAACCGGAGCTGAATGAAGCCATAC
CAAACGACGAGCGTGACACCACGATGCCTGTAGCAATGGCAACAACGTTGCGCAAACTATTAACTGGCGA
ACTACTTACTCTAGCTTCCCGGCAACAATTAATAGACTGGATGGAGGCGGATAAAGTTGCAGGACCACTT
CTGCGCTCGGCCCTTCCGGCTGGCTGGTTTATTGCTGATAAATCTGGAGCCGGTGAGCGTGGGTCTCGCG
GTATCATTGCAGCACTGGGGCCAGATGGTAAGCCCTCCCGTATCGTAGTTATCTACACGACGGGGAGTCA
GGCAACTATGGATGAACGAAATAGACAGATCGCTGAGATAGGTGCCTCACTGATTAAGCATTGGTAACTG
TCAGACCAAGTTTACTCATATATACTTTAGATTGATTTAAAACTTCATTTTTAATTTAAAAGGATCTAGG
TGAAGATCCTTTTTGATAATCTCATGACCAAAATCCCTTAACGTGAGTTTTCGTTCCACTGAGCGTCAGA
CCCCGTAGAAAAGATCAAAGGATCTTCTTGAGATCCTTTTTTTCTGCGCGTAATCTGCTGCTTGCAAACA
AAAAAACCACCGCTACCAGCGGTGGTTTGTTTGCCGGATCAAGAGCTACCAACTCTTTTTCCGAAGGTAA
CTGGCTTCAGCAGAGCGCAGATACCAAATACTGTTCTTCTAGTGTAGCCGTAGTTAGGCCACCACTTCAA
GAACTCTGTAGCACCGCCTACATACCTCGCTCTGCTAATCCTGTTACCAGTGGCTGCTGCCAGTGGCGAT
AAGTCGTGTCTTACCGGGTTGGACTCAAGACGATAGTTACCGGATAAGGCGCAGCGGTCGGGCTGAACGG
GGGGTTCGTGCACACAGCCCAGCTTGGAGCGAACGACCTACACCGAACTGAGATACCTACAGCGTGAGCT
ATGAGAAAGCGCCACGCTTCCCGAAGGGAGAAAGGCGGACAGGTATCCGGTAAGCGGCAGGGTCGGAACA
GGAGAGCGCACGAGGGAGCTTCCAGGGGGAAACGCCTGGTATCTTTATAGTCCTGTCGGGTTTCGCCACC
TCTGACTTGAGCGTCGATTTTTGTGATGCTCGTCAGGGGGGCGGAGCCTATGGAAAAACGCCAGCAACGC
GGCCTTTTTACGGTTCCTGGCCTTTTGCTGGCCTTTTGCTCACATGTTCTTTCCTGCGTTATCCCCTGAT
TCTGTGGATAACCGTATTACCGCCTTTGAGTGAGCTGATACCGCTCGCCGCAGCCGAACGACCGAGCGCA
GCGAGTCAGTGAGCGAGGAAGCGGAAGAGCGCCCAATACGCAAACCGCCTCTCCCCGCGCGTTGGCCGAT
TCATTAATGCAGCTGGCACGACAGGTTTCCCGACTGGAAAGCGGGCAGTGAGCGCAACGCAATTAATGTG
AGTTAGCTCACTCATTAGGCACCCCAGGCTTTACACTTTATGCTTCCGGCTCGTATGTTGTGTGGAATTG
TGAGCGGATAACAATTTCACACAGGAAACAGCTATGACCATGATTACGCCAGATTTAATTAAGGCCTTAA
TTAGGCTGCGCGCTCGCTCGCTCACTGAGGCCGCCCGGGCAAAGCCCGGGCGTCGGGCGACCTTTGGTCG
CCCGGCCTCAGTGAGCGAGCGAGCGCGCAGAGAGGGAGTGGCCAACTCCATCACTAGGGGTTCCTTGTAG
TTAATGATTAACCCGCCATGCTACTTATCTACGTAGCCATGCTCTAGGAAGATCTAACATATCCTGGTGT
GGAGTAGGGGACGCTGCTCTGACAGAGGCTCGGGGGCCTGAGCTGGCTCTGTGAGCTGGGGAGGAGGCAG
ACAGCCAGGCCTTGTCTGCAAGCAGACCTGGCAGCATTGGGCTGGCCGCCCCCCAGGGCCTCCTCTTCAT
GCCCAGTGAATGACTCACCTTGGCACAGACACAATGTTCGGGGTGGGCACAGTGCCTGCTTCCCGCCGCA
CCCCAGCCCCCCTCAAATGCCTTCCGAGAAGCCCATTGAGCAGGGGGCTTGCATTGCACCCCAGCCTGAC
AGCCTGGCATCTTGGGATAAAAGCAGCACAGCCCCCTAGGGGCTGCCCTTGCTGTGTGGCGCCACCGGCG
GTGGAGAACAAGGCTCTATTCAGCCTGTGCCCAGGAAAGGGGATCAGGGGATGCCCAGGCATGGACAGTG
GGTGGCAGGGGGGGAGAGGAGGGCTGTCTGCTTCCCAGAAGTCCAAGGACACAAATGGGTGAGGGGAGAG
CTCTCCCCATAGCTGGGCTGCGGCCCAACCCCACCCCCTCAGGCTATGCCAGGGGGTGTTGCCAGGGGCA
CCCGGGCATCGCCAGTCTAGCCCACTCCTTCATAAAGCCCTCGCATCCCAGGAGCGAGCAGAGCCAGAGC
AGGTTGGAGAGGAGACGCATCACCTCCGCTGCTCGCAAGCTTTATTGCGGTAGTTTATCACAGTTAAATT
GCTAACGCAGTCAGTGCTTCTGACACAACAGTCTCGAACTTAAGCTGCAGAAGTTGGTCGTGAGGCACTG
GGCAGGTAAGTATCAAGGTTACAAGACAGGTTTAAGGAGACCAATAGAAACTGGGCTTGTCGAGACAGAG
AAGACTCTTGCGTTTCTGATAGGCACCTATTGGTCTTACTGACATCCACTTTGCCTTTCTCTCCACAGGT
GTCCACTCCCAGTTCAATTACAGCTCTTAAGGCTAGAGTACTTAATACGACTCACTATAGGCTAGCCTCG
AGAATTCATGACTGCGGAGCAAGCGCTGCCCCTGGGCAACGGGAAAGCGGCCGAGGAGGCGCGGGGGTCC
GAGACGCTGGGCGGCGGCGGCGGGGGCGCGGCGGGGACGCGCGAGGCGCGCGACAAGGCTGTCCACGAGC
GCGGCCACTGGAACAACAAGGTGGAGTTCGTGTTGAGCGTAGCTGGAGAGATCATCGGACTGGGCAACGT
GTGGCGCTTTCCCTACCTGTGCTACAAAAACGGCGGAGGGGCATTCCTGATTCCTTACGTGGTGTTTTTC
ATCTGCTGCGGAATCCCCGTCTTCTTCCTGGAAACGGCTCTGGGGCAGTTCACGAGCGAGGGTGGCATCA
CGTGCTGGAGGAGGGTCTGCCCTTTATTTGAAGGCATTGGCTATGCAACACAGGTGATCGAGGCACACCT
CAATGTCTACTACATCATCATCCTGGCGTGGGCCATCTTCTACCTAAGCAATTGCTTCACCACCGAGCTC
CCCTGGGCCACCTGTGGGCACGAGTGGAACACAGAGAAATGTGTGGAGTTCCAGAAGCTGAACTTCAGCA
ACTACAGTCATGTGTCCCTGCAGAATGCCACCTCCCCGGTCATGGAGTTCTGGGAACGCCGGGTCTTGGC
TATATCCGATGGCATTGAGCACATTGGGAACCTCCGTTGGGAACTGGCATTATGTCTCCTGGCGGCCTGG
ACCATCTGCTACTTCTGCATATGGAAGGGTACTAAGTCGACTGGAAAGGTCGTGTATGTCACTGCAACCT
TCCCCTACATCATGCTGCTGATCCTCCTGATCCGAGGGGTCACGTTGCCAGGCGCCTCTGAAGGCATCAA
GTTCTATCTGTACCCTGACCTCTCCCGGCTCTCTGACCCACAGGTGTGGGTGGACGCTGGGACGCAGATC
TTTTTCTCCTATGCCATCTGCCTGGGCTGCCTAACCGCTCTGGGGAGTTACAACAACTATAACAACAACT
GCTACAGGGACTGCATTATGCTCTGCTGTCTAAACAGTGGCACCAGCTTCGTGGCTGGGTTTGCCATCTT
CTCAGTCCTGGGCTTCATGGCATACGAGCAGGGTGTGCCTATTGCCGAGGTGGCAGAGTCAGGTCCTGGA
CTGGCTTTCATCGCCTACCCCAAGGCTGTCACTATGATGCCCCTCTCTCCACTGTGGGCCACCTTGTTCT
TCATGATGCTCATCTTCCTGGGCCTGGACAGTCAGTTTGTGTGCGTGGAGAGTCTTGTGACAGCCGTGGT
AGACATGTACCCTAAGGTCTTCCGGCGGGGCTACCGGCGAGAACTGCTCATCCTGGCCCTGTCCATCATC
TCCTATTTCCTAGGCCTGGTGATGCTGACCGAGGGAGGCATGTACATCTTCCAGCTTTTTGACTCATACG
CCGCCAGTGGCATGTGCTTGCTCTTTGTGGCCATCTTTGAGTGTGTCTGCATCGGCTGGGTATATGGAAG
CAACCGGTTCTATGACAATATTGAGGATATGATTGGTTACCGGCCACTGTCACTCATCAAGTGGTGCTGG
AAAGTCGTGACCCCTGGGATCTGTGCGGGCATCTTCATCTTCTTTCTGGTCAAGTACAAACCGCTCAAGT
ACAACAATGTGTACACATATCCTGCTTGGGGCTACGGCATCGGCTGGCTCATGGCTCTGTCCTCCATGCT
GTGTATCCCACTCTGGATCTTCATTAAGCTGTGGAAGACAGAGGGCACACTGCCCGAGAAATTACAGAAG
TTGACAGTCCCCAGCGCCGATCTGAAAATGCGGGGCAAGCTTGGGGCCAGCCCACGGACGGTGACCGTTA
ATGACTGTGAGGCCAAGGTCAAGGGCGACGGCACCATCTCTGCCATCACAGAGAAGGAGACACACTTCTA
CCCATACGATGTTCCAGATTACGCTGGCGCAACAAACTTCTCTCTGCTGAAACAAGCCGGAGATGTCGAA
GAGAATCCTGGACCGACCGAGTACATGGTGAGCAAGGGCGAGGAGGATAACATGGCCATCATCAAGGAGT
TCATGCGCTTCAAGGTGCACATGGAGGGCTCCGTGAACGGCCACGAGTTCGAGATCGAGGGCGAGGGCGA
GGGCCGCCCCTACGAGGGCACCCAGACCGCCAAGCTGAAGGTGACCAAGGGTGGCCCCCTGCCCTTCGCC
TGGGACATCCTGTCCCCTCAGTTCATGTACGGCTCCAAGGCCTACGTGAAGCACCCCGCCGACATCCCCG
ACTACTTGAAGCTGTCCTTCCCCGAGGGCTTCAAGTGGGAGCGCGTGATGAACTTCGAGGACGGCGGCGT
GGTGACCGTGACCCAGGACTCCTCCCTGCAGGACGGCGAGTTCATCTACAAGGTGAAGCTGCGCGGCACC
AACTTCCCCTCCGACGGCCCCGTAATGCAGAAGAAGACCATGGGCTGGGAGGCCTCCTCCGAGCGGATGT
ACCCCGAGGACGGCGCCCTGAAGGGCGAGATCAAGCAGAGGCTGAAGCTGAAGGACGGCGGCCACTACGA
CGCTGAGGTCAAGACCACCTACAAGGCCAAGAAGCCCGTGCAGCTGCCCGGCGCCTACAACGTCAACATC
AAGTTGGACATCACCTCCCACAACGAGGACTACACCATCGTGGAACAGTACGAACGCGCCGAGGGCCGCC
ACTCCACCGGCGGCATGGACGAGCTGTACAAGTAA
